>Addgene plasmid #183611 | attB53-Pac-TRE-mCherry-attB53 | addgene full sequence | sequence record 361600 | Addgene NGS Result
GCGTTATCCCCTGATTCTGTGGATAACCGTATTACCGCTAGCATGGATCTCGGGGACGTCTAACTACTAA
GCGAGAGTAGGGAACTGCCAGGCATCAAATAAAACGAAAGGCTCAGTCGGAAGACTGGGCCTTTCGTTTT
ATCTGTTGTTTGTCGGTGAACGCTCTCCTGAGTAGGACAAATCCGCCGGGAGCGGATTTGAACGTTGTGA
AGCAACGGCCCGGAGGGTGGCGGGCAGGACGCCCGCCATAAACTGCCAGGCATCAAACTAAGCAGAAGGC
CATCCTGACGGATGGCCTTTTTGCGTTTCTACAAACTCTTCCTGTTAGTTAGTTACTTAAGCTCGGGCCC
CAAATAATGATTTTATTTTGACTGATAGTGACCTGTTCGTTGCAACAAATTGATAAGCAATGCTTTTTTA
TAATGCCAACTTTGTACAAAAAAGCAGGCTGGCGACGGATCGGGAGATCTCCGCGGTGCGGGTGCCAGGG
CGTGCCCTTGGGCTCCCCGGGCGCGTACTCCACCACGCCGCCACCATGACCGAGTACAAGCCCACGGTGC
GCCTCGCCACCCGCGACGACGTCCCCAGGGCCGTACGCACCCTCGCCGCCGCGTTCGCCGACTACCCCGC
CACGCGCCACACCGTCGATCCGGACCGCCACATCGAGCGGGTCACCGAGCTGCAAGAACTCTTCCTCACG
CGCGTCGGGCTCGACATCGGCAAGGTGTGGGTCGCGGACGACGGCGCCGCGGTGGCGGTCTGGACCACGC
CGGAGAGCGTCGAAGCGGGGGCGGTGTTCGCCGAGATCGGCCCGCGCATGGCCGAGTTGAGCGGTTCCCG
GCTGGCCGCGCAGCAACAGATGGAAGGCCTCCTGGCGCCGCACCGGCCCAAGGAGCCCGCGTGGTTCCTG
GCCACCGTCGGCGTCTCGCCCGACCACCAGGGCAAGGGTCTGGGCAGCGCCGTCGTGCTCCCCGGAGTGG
AGGCGGCCGAGCGCGCCGGGGTGCCCGCCTTCCTGGAGACCTCCGCGCCCCGCAACCTCCCCTTCTACGA
GCGGCTCGGCTTCACCGTCACCGCCGACGTCGAGGTGCCCGAAGGACCGCGCACCTGGTGCATGACCCGC
AAGCCCGGTGCCTGACGCCCGCCCCACGACCCGCAGCGCCCGACCGAAAGGAGCGCACGACCCCATGCAT
CGATGATCTAGAGCTCGCTGATCAGCCTCGACTGTGCCTTCTAGTTGCCAGCCATCTGTTGTTTGCCCCT
CCCCCGTGCCTTCCTTGACCCTGGAAGGTGCCACTCCCACTGTCCTTTCCTAATAAAATGAGGAAATTGC
ATCGCATTGTCTGAGTAGGTGTCATTCTATTCTGGGGGGTGGGGTGGGGCAGGACAGCAAGGGGGAGGAT
TGGGAAGACAATAGCAGGCATGCTGGGGATGCGGTGGGCTCTATGGCTTCTGATATCGGATCCGCAGACA
TGATAAGATACATTGATGAGTTTGGACAAACCACAACTAGAATGCAGTGAAAAAAATGCTTTATTTGTGA
AATTTGTGATGCTATTGCTTTATTTGTAACCATTATAAGCTGCAATAAACAAGTTAACAACAACAATTGC
TATTTGTACAGCTCGTCCATGCCGCCGGTGCTGTGTCTGCCCTCGGCTCTCTCGTACTGCTCCACGATGG
TGTAGTCCTCGTTGTGGCTGGTGATGTCCAGCTTGATGTTCACGTTGTAGGCGCCAGGCAGCTGCACGGG
TTTCTTGGCCTTGTAGGTGGTTTTCACTTCGGCGTCGTAGTGGCCGCCATCCTTCAGCTTCAGCCGCTGC
TTGATCTCGCCCTTCAGGGCGCCATCCTCGGGGTACATTCTCTCGCTGCTGGCCTCCCAGCCCATGGTCT
TTTTCTGCATCACGGGGCCGTCGCTAGGGAAGTTGGTGCCCCGCAGCTTCACTTTGTAGATGAACTCGCC
GTCCTGCAGGCTGCTGTCCTGGGTCACGGTGACCACGCCGCCGTCCTCGAAGTTCATCACTCTCTCCCAC
TTGAAGCCCTCGGGGAAGCTCAGCTTCAGGTAGTCGGGGATGTCGGCGGGGTGCTTCACGTAGGCCTTGC
TGCCGTACATGAACTGGGGGCTCAGGATGTCCCAGGCAAAGGGCAGGGGTCCGCCCTTGGTCACTTTCAG
CTTGGCGGTCTGGGTGCCCTCGTAAGGTCTGCCTTCGCCCTCGCCCTCGATCTCGAACTCGTGGCCGTTC
ACGCTGCCTTCCATGTGCACCTTGAACCGCATGAATTCTTTGATGATGGCCATGTTGTCCTCTTCGCCCT
TGGACACCATGGTGAACATATGTCTCCAGGCGATCTGACGGTTCACTAAACGAGCTCTGCTTATATAGGC
CTCCCACCGTACACGCCTACCTCGACATACGTTCTCTATCACTGATAGGGAGTAAACTCGACATACGTTC
TCTATCACTGATAGGGATAAACTCGACATACGTTCTCTATCACTGATAGGGAGTAAACTCGACATACGTT
CTCTATCACTGATAGGGAGTAAACTCGACATACGTTCTCTATCACTGATAGGGAGTAAACTCGACATCGT
TCTCTATCACTGATAGGGAGTAAACTCGACATACGTTCTCTATCACTGATAGGGAGTAAACTCGACATAT
CGATTCGAAGGCGCGCCAGTGCTCCGAGACGGAATTCGATATCGTGCCGCGGTGCGGGTGCCAGGGCGTG
CCCTTGGGCTCCCCGGGCGCGTACTCCACTGCGCATTAATCTAGACCCAGCTTTCTTGTACAAAGTTGGC
ATTATAAGAAAGCATTGCTTATCAATTTGTTGCAACGAACAGGTCACTATCAGTCAAAATAAAATCATTA
TTTGCCATCCAGCTGCAGCTCTGGCCCGTGTCTCAAAATCTCTGATGTTACATTGCACAAGATAAAAATA
TATCATCATGAACAATAAAACTGTCTGCTTACATAAACAGTAATACAAGGGGTGTTATGAGCCATATTCA
ACGGGAAACGTCGAGGCCGCGATTAAATTCCAACATGGATGCTGATTTATATGGGTATAAATGGGCTCGC
GATAATGTCGGGCAATCAGGTGCGACAATCTATCGCTTGTATGGGAAGCCCGATGCGCCAGAGTTGTTTC
TGAAACATGGCAAAGGTAGCGTTGCCAATGATGTTACAGATGAGATGGTCAGACTAAACTGGCTGACGGA
ATTTATGCCTCTTCCGACCATCAAGCATTTTATCCGTACTCCTGATGATGCATGGTTACTCACCACTGCG
ATCCCCGGAAAAACAGCATTCCAGGTATTAGAAGAATATCCTGATTCAGGTGAAAATATTGTTGATGCGC
TGGCAGTGTTCCTGCGCCGGTTGCATTCGATTCCTGTTTGTAATTGTCCTTTTAACAGCGATCGCGTATT
TCGTCTCGCTCAGGCGCAATCACGAATGAATAACGGTTTGGTTGATGCGAGTGATTTTGATGACGAGCGT
AATGGCTGGCCTGTTGAACAAGTCTGGAAAGAAATGCATAAACTTTTGCCATTCTCACCGGATTCAGTCG
TCACTCATGGTGATTTCTCACTTGATAACCTTATTTTTGACGAGGGGAAATTAATAGGTTGTATTGATGT
TGGACGAGTCGGAATCGCAGACCGATACCAGGATCTTGCCATCCTATGGAACTGCCTCGGTGAGTTTTCT
CCTTCATTACAGAAACGGCTTTTTCAAAAATATGGTATTGATAATCCTGATATGAATAAATTGCAGTTTC
ATTTGATGCTCGATGAGTTTTTCTAATCAGAATTGGTTAATTGGTTGTAACATTATTCAGATTGGGCCCC
GTTCCACTGAGCGTCAGACCCCGTAGAAAAGATCAAAGGATCTTCTTGAGATCCTTTTTTTCTGCGCGTA
ATCTGCTGCTTGCAAACAAAAAAACCACCGCTACCAGCGGTGGTTTGTTTGCCGGATCAAGAGCTACCAA
CTCTTTTTCCGAAGGTAACTGGCTTCAGCAGAGCGCAGATACCAAATACTGTTCTTCTAGTGTAGCCGTA
GTTAGGCCACCACTTCAAGAACTCTGTAGCACCGCCTACATACCTCGCTCTGCTAATCCTGTTACCAGTG
GCTGCTGCCAGTGGCGATAAGTCGTGTCTTACCGGGTTGGACTCAAGACGATAGTTACCGGATAAGGCGC
AGCGGTCGGGCTGAACGGGGGGTTCGTGCACACAGCCCAGCTTGGAGCGAACGACCTACACCGAACTGAG
ATACCTACAGCGTGAGCTATGAGAAAGCGCCACGCTTCCCGAAGGGAGAAAGGCGGACAGGTATCCGGTA
AGCGGCAGGGTCGGAACAGGAGAGCGCACGAGGGAGCTTCCAGGGGGAAACGCCTGGTATCTTTATAGTC
CTGTCGGGTTTCGCCACCTCTGACTTGAGCGTCGATTTTTGTGATGCTCGTCAGGGGGGCGGAGCCTATG
GAAAAACGCCAGCAACGCGGCCTTTTTACGGTTCCTGGCCTTTTGCTGGCCTTTTGCTCACATGTTCTTT
CCT
Features (pLannotate 1.2.2; 14 found; start..end, strand, type, name):
      4..39      +  rep_origin     RSF ori (fragment): Plasmids containing the RSF 1030 origin of replication can be propagated in E. coli cells that contain additional plasmids with compatible origins.
     99..142     -  terminator     rrnB T1 terminator: Escherichia coli rrnB; transcription terminator T1 from the E. coli rrnB gene
    274..301     +  terminator     rrnB T2 terminator: transcription terminator T2 from the E. coli rrnB gene
    351..450     +  protein_bind   attL1: mutant version of attL; recombination site for the Gateway® LR reaction LR Clonase™
    482..515     +  protein_bind   attB: minimal attB site for the φC31 integrase (Groth et al., 2000) phage φC31 integrase
    536..1135    +  CDS            PuroR: puromycin N-acetyltransferase; pac from Streptomyces alboniger; confers resistance to puromycin
   1222..1446    +  polyA_signal   bGH poly(A) signal: bovine growth hormone polyadenylation signal
   1474..1595    -  polyA_signal   SV40 poly(A) signal: SV40 polyadenylation signal
   1613..2320    -  CDS            mCherry: mCherry is a basic (constitutively fluorescent) red fluorescent protein published in 2004, derived from Discosoma sp.. It is reported to be a very rapidly-maturing monomer with low acid sensitivity.
   2339..2653    -  promoter       tight TRE promoter: Tet-responsive promoter PTight, consisting of seven tet operator sequences followed by the minimal CMV promoter
   2718..2751    +  protein_bind   attB: minimal attB site for the φC31 integrase (Groth et al., 2000) phage φC31 integrase
   2775..2874    -  protein_bind   attL2: mutant version of attL; recombination site for the Gateway® LR reaction LR Clonase™
   2997..3806    +  CDS            KanR: aminoglycoside phosphotransferase; aph(3')-Ia; confers resistance to kanamycin in bacteria or G418 (Geneticin®) in eukaryotes
   3896..4484    +  rep_origin     ori: high-copy-number ColE1/pMB1/pBR322/pUC origin of replication
