[The description below was written by a language model from this plasmid's Addgene catalogue record and pLannotate feature annotations shown in this document.]
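Description:
attB53-Pac-TRE-mCherry-attB53 is a small (about 4.5 kb) donor plasmid for recombinase-mediated cassette exchange (RMCE) in mammalian cells, built on the attB53-Pac-attB53 backbone. It is maintained in E. coli through a high-copy ColE1/pUC-type origin and a kanamycin resistance gene. The annotated attL1 and attL2 sites and rrnB terminators flanking the payload suggest the plasmid skeleton derives from a Gateway entry-type vector, although the record does not describe any use of those sites here. A short fragment annotated as RSF origin is probably only a residual match.

The exchangeable unit is bounded by two φC31 integrase attB sites in the same orientation. Immediately after the first attB lies the puromycin N-acetyltransferase (pac) coding sequence followed by a bGH polyadenylation signal. No promoter is annotated upstream of it, which is consistent with a promoter-trap design in which puromycin resistance is expressed only after correct integration downstream of a promoter at the landing pad, though the record does not state this explicitly. The second cassette, cloned into an EcoRV site and lying in the opposite orientation, consists of a tight Tet-responsive promoter (seven tet operators plus a minimal CMV promoter) driving mCherry, terminated by an SV40 poly(A) signal.

The plasmid is intended to be paired with an attP50-flanked Neo-mKate2-3xNLS landing pad targeted to the mouse ROSA26 locus. Integrase-mediated attB × attP recombination swaps the resident cassette for the Pac and TRE-mCherry units, with puromycin selecting exchanged cells. The resulting cells carry a red fluorescent reporter of tetracycline-transactivator activity, used in the associated work on synthetic Notch pluripotent cell lines for monitoring cell–cell interactions.
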