Addgene plasmid #183611: attB53-Pac-TRE-mCherry-attB53
Purpose: RMCE vector to shuttle puromycin resistance and TRE-mCherry cassettes into attP50-flanked landing pad. Designed for use with pmROSA26-attP50-Neo-mKate2-3xNLS-attP50 vector (Addgene 183609).
Depositing lab: Sally Lowell. Depositing organization: University of Edinburgh. Publication: SyNPL: Synthetic notch pluripotent cell lines to monitor and manipulate cell interactions in vitro and in vivo. Malaguti M, Migueles RP, Annoh J, Sadurska D, Blin G, Lowell S. Development. 2022 May 26. pii: 275525. doi: 10.1242/dev.200226. PubMed 35616331.
Backbone
  Vector backbone: attB53-Pac-attB53 (Addgene 183610)
  Vector type: RMCE
  Selectable markers: Puromycin
Growth in bacteria
  Bacterial resistance: Kanamycin, 50 μg/mL
  Growth temperature: 37°C
  Growth strain: DH5alpha
  Copy number: High Copy
Gene/Insert
  Gene/Insert name: TRE-mCherry
  Promoter: TRE
  Cloning method: Restriction Enzyme; 5′ cloning site EcoRV (not destroyed); 3′ cloning site EcoRV (not destroyed)
  Sequencing primers: 5′ CTCGACATCGGCAAGGTGTG; 3′ CGTTTCCCGTTGAATATGGCTC
Terms and licenses: Academic/Nonprofit Terms; Industry Terms: Not Available to Industry
How to cite: attB53-Pac-TRE-mCherry-attB53 was a gift from Sally Lowell (Addgene plasmid # 183611 ; http://n2t.net/addgene:183611 ; RRID:Addgene_183611)
